>Addgene plasmid #111398 | Kv7.4 AD (325-645, C643A, Δ 368-492)/I346A/pET28HMT | addgene full sequence | sequence record 215073 | Addgene NGS Result
GCCGGTGATGCCGGCCACGATGCGTCCGGCGTAGAGGATCGAGATCTCGATCCCGCGAAATTAATACGAC
TCACTATAGGGGAATTGTGAGCGGATAACAATTCCCCTCTAGAAATAATTTTGTTTAACTTTAAGAAGGA
GATATACCATGGGTTCTTCTCACCATCACCATCACCATGGTTCTTCTATGAAAATCGAAGAAGGTAAACT
GGTAATCTGGATTAACGGCGATAAAGGCTATAACGGTCTCGCTGAAGTCGGTAAGAAATTCGAGAAAGAT
ACCGGAATTAAAGTCACCGTTGAGCATCCGGATAAACTGGAAGAGAAATTCCCACAGGTTGCGGCAACTG
GCGATGGCCCTGACATTATCTTCTGGGCACACGACCGCTTTGGTGGCTACGCTCAATCTGGCCTGTTGGC
TGAAATCACCCCGGACAAAGCGTTCCAGGACAAGCTGTATCCGTTTACCTGGGATGCCGTACGTTACAAC
GGCAAGCTGATTGCTTACCCGATCGCTGTTGAAGCGTTATCGCTGATTTATAACAAAGATCTGCTGCCGA
ACCCGCCAAAAACCTGGGAAGAGATCCCGGCGCTGGATAAAGAACTGAAAGCGAAAGGTAAGAGCGCGCT
GATGTTCAACCTGCAAGAACCGTACTTCACCTGGCCGCTGATTGCTGCTGACGGGGGTTATGCGTTCAAG
TATGAAAACGGCAAGTACGACATTAAAGACGTGGGCGTGGATAACGCTGGCGCGAAAGCGGGTCTGACCT
TCCTGGTTGACCTGATTAAAAACAAACACATGAATGCAGACACCGATTACTCCATCGCAGAAGCTGCCTT
TAATAAAGGCGAAACAGCGATGACCATCAACGGCCCGTGGGCATGGTCCAACATCGACACCAGCAAAGTG
AATTATGGTGTAACGGTACTGCCGACCTTCAAGGGTCAACCATCCAAACCGTTCGTTGGCGTGCTGAGCG
CAGGTATTAACGCCGCCAGTCCGAACAAAGAGCTGGCAAAAGAGTTCCTCGAAAACTATCTGCTGACTGA
TGAAGGTCTGGAAGCGGTTAATAAAGACAAACCGCTGGGTGCCGTAGCGCTGAAGTCTTACGAGGAAGAG
TTGGCGAAAGATCCACGTATTGCCGCCACTATGGAAAACGCCCAGAAAGGTGAAATCATGCCGAACATCC
CGCAGATGTCCGCTTTCTGGTATGCCGTGCGTACTGCGGTGATCAACGCCGCCAGCGGTCGTCAGACTGT
CGATGAAGCCCTGAAAGACGCGCAGACTAATTCGAGCTCGAACAACAACAACAATAACAATAACAACAAC
CTCGGGATCGAGGAAAACCTGTATTTTCAGGGCCATATGAAGGTCCAGGAGCAGCACCGGCAGAAGCACT
TCGAGAAGCGGAGGATGCCGGCAGCCAACCTCGCCCAGGCTGCCTGGCGCCTGTACTCCACCGATATGAG
CCGGGCCTACCTGACAGCCACCTGGTACAAGCTTGCATCTCTGAGACTCAAACCCCGCACCTCTGCTGAG
GATGCCCCCTCAGAGGAAGTAGCAGAGGAGAAGAGCTACCAGTGTGAGCTCACGGTGGACGACATCATGC
CTGCTGTGAAGACAGTCATCCGCTCCATCAGGATTCTCAAGTTCCTGGTGGCCAAAAGGAAATTCAAGGA
GACACTGCGACCGTACGACGTGAAGGACGTCATTGAGCAGTACTCAGCAGGCCACCTGGACATGCTGGGC
CGGATCAAGAGCCTGCAAACTCGGGTGGACCAAATTGTGGGTCGGGGGCCCGGGGACAGGAAGGCCCGGG
AGAAGGGCGACAAGGGGCCCTCCGACGCGGAGGTGGTGGATGAAATCAGCATGATGGGACGCGTGGTCAA
GGTGGAGAAGCAGGTGCAGTCCATCGAGCACAAGCTGGACCTGCTGTTGGGCTTCTATTCGCGCGCCCTG
CGCTAATAGCTCGAGCACCACCACCACCACCACTGAGATCCGGCTGCTAACAAAGCCCGAAAGGAAGCTG
AGTTGGCTGCTGCCACCGCTGAGCAATAACTAGCATAACCCCTTGGGGCCTCTAAACGGGTCTTGAGGGG
TTTTTTGCTGAAAGGAGGAACTATATCCGGATTGGCGAATGGG
[124 nt withheld, positions 2144-2267]
C
[91 nt withheld, positions 2269-2359]
A
[49 nt withheld, positions 2361-2409]
CCTTTGACGTTGGAGTCCACGTTCTTT
[37 nt withheld, positions 2437-2473]
ACCCTATCTCGGTCTATTCTTTTGATTTATAAGGGATTTTGCCGATTTCGGCCTATTGGTTAAAAAATGA
GCTGATTTAACAAAAATTTAACGCGAATTTTAACAAAATATTAACGCTTACAATTTAGGTGGCACTTTTC
GGGGAAATGTGCGCGGAACCCCTATTTGTTTATTTTTCTAAATACATTCAAATATGTATCCGCTCATGAA
TTAATTCTTAGAAAAACTCATCGAGCATCAAATGAAACTGCAATTTATTCATATCAGGATTATCAATACC
ATATTTTTGAAAAAGCCGTTTCTGTAATGAAGGAGAAAACTCACCGAGGCAGTTCCATAGGATGGCAAGA
TCCTGGTATCGGTCTGCGATTCCGACTCGTCCAACATCAATACAACCTATTAATTTCCCCTCGTCAAAAA
TAAGGTTATCAAGTGAGAAATCACCATGAGTGACGACTGAATCCGGTGAGAATGGCAAAAGTTTATGCAT
TTCTTTCCAGACTTGTTCAACAGGCCAGCCATTACGCTCGTCATCAAAATCACTCGCATCAACCAAACCG
TTATTCATTCGTGATTGCGCCTGAGCGAGACGAAATACGCGATCGCTGTTAAAAGGACAATTACAAACAG
GAATCGAATGCAACCGGCGCAGGAACACTGCCAGCGCATCAACAATATTTTCACCTGAATCAGGATATTC
TTCTAATACCTGGAATGCTGTTTTCCCGGGGATCGCAGTGGTGAGTAACCATGCATCATCAGGAGTACGG
ATAAAATGCTTGATGGTCGGAAGAGGCATAAATTCCGTCAGCCAGTTTAGTCTGACCATCTCATCTGTAA
CATCATTGGCAACGCTACCTTTGCCATGTTTCAGAAACAACTCTGGCGCATCGGGCTTCCCATACAATCG
ATAGATTGTCGCACCTGATTGCCCGACATTATCGCGAGCCCATTTATACCCATATAAATCAGCATCCATG
TTGGAATTTAATCGCGGCCTAGAGCAAGACGTTTCCCGTTGAATATGGCTCATAACACCCCTTGTATTAC
TGTTTATGTAAGCAGACAGTTTTATTGTTCATGACCAAAATCCCTTAACGTGAGTTTTCGTTCCACTGAG
CGTCAGACCCCGTAGAAAAGATCAAAGGATCTTCTTGAGATCCTTTTTTTCTGCGCGTAATCTGCTGCTT
GCAAACAAAAAAACCACCGCTACCAGCGGTGGTTTGTTTGCCGGATCAAGAGCTACCAACTCTTTTTCCG
AAGGTAACTGGCTTCAGCAGAGCGCAGATACCAAATACTGTCCTTCTAGTGTAGCCGTAGTTAGGCCACC
ACTTCAAGAACTCTGTAGCACCGCCTACATACCTCGCTCTGCTAATCCTGTTACCAGTGGCTGCTGCCAG
TGGCGATAAGTCGTGTCTTACCGGGTTGGACTCAAGACGATAGTTACCGGATAAGGCGCAGCGGTCGGGC
TGAACGGGGGGTTCGTGCACACAGCCCAGCTTGGAGCGAACGACCTACACCGAACTGAGATACCTACAGC
GTGAGCTATGAGAAAGCGCCACGCTTCCCGAAGGGAGAAAGGCGGACAGGTATCCGGTAAGCGGCAGGGT
CGGAACAGGAGAGCGCACGAGGGAGCTTCCAGGGGGAAACGCCTGGTATCTTTATAGTCCTGTCGGGTTT
CGCCACCTCTGACTTGAGCGTCGATTTTTGTGATGCTCGTCAGGGGGGCGGAGCCTATGGAAAAACGCCA
GCAACGCGGCCTTTTTACGGTTCCTGGCCTTTTGCTGGCCTTTTGCTCACATGTTCTTTCCTGCGTTATC
CCCTGATTCTGTGGATAACCGTATTACCGCCTTTGAGTGAGCTGATACCGCTCGCCGCAGCCGAACGACC
GAGCGCAGCGAGTCAGTGAGCGAGGAAGCGGAAGAGCGCCTGATGCGGTATTTTCTCCTTACGCATCTGT
GCGGTATTTCACACCGCAATGGTGCACTCTCAGTACAATCTGCTCTGATGCCGCATAGTTAAGCCAGTAT
ACACTCCGCTATCGCTACGTGACTGGGTCATGGCTGCGCCCCGACACCCGCCAACACCCGCTGACGCGCC
CTGACGGGCTTGTCTGCTCCCGGCATCCGCTTACAGACAAGCTGTGACCGTCTCCGGGAGCTGCATGTGT
CAGAGGTTTTCACCGTCATCACCGAAACGCGCGAGGCAGCTGCGGTAAAGCTCATCAGCGTGGTCGTGAA
GCGATTCACAGATGTCTGCCTGTTCATCCGCGTCCAGCTCGTTGAGTTTCTCCAGAAGCGTTAATGTCTG
GCTTCTGATAAAGCGGGCCATGTTAAGGGCGGTTTTTTCCTGTTTGGTCACTGATGCCTCCGTGTAAGGG
GGATTTCTGTTCATGGGGGTAATGATACCGATGAAACGAGAGAGGATGCTCACGATACGGGTTACTGATG
ATGAACATGCCCGGTTACTGGAACGTTGTGAGGGTAAACAACTGGCGGTATGGATGCGGCGGGACCAGAG
AAAAATCACTCAGGGTCAATGCCAGCGCTTCGTTAATACAGATGTAGGTGTTCCACAGGGTAGCCAGCAG
CATCCTGCGATGCAGATCCGGAACATAATGGTGCAGGGCGCTGACTTCCGCGTTTCCAGACTTTACGAAA
CACGGAAACCGAAGACCATTCATGTTGTTGCTCAGGTCGCAGACGTTTTGCAGCAGCAGTCGCTTCACGT
TCGCTCGCGTATCGGTGATTCATTCTGCTAACCAGTAAGGCAACCCCGCCAGCCTAGCCGGGTCCTCAAC
GACAGGAGCACGATCATGCGCACCCGTGGGGCCGCCATGCCGGCGATAATGGCCTGCTTCTCGCCGAAAC
GTTTGGTGGCGGGACCAGTGACGAAGGCTTGAGCGAGGGCGTGCAAGATTCCGAATACCGCAAGCGACAG
GCCGATCATCGTCGCGCTCCAGCGAAAGCGGTCCTCGCCGAAAATGACCCAGAGCGCTGCCGGCACCTGT
CCTACGAGTTGCATGATAAAGAAGACAGTCATAAGTGCGGCGACGATAGTCATGCCCCGCGCCCACCGGA
AGGAGCTGACTGGGTTGAAGGCTCTCAAGGGCATCGGTCGAGATCCCGGTGCCTAATGAGTGAGCTAACT
TACATTAATTGCGTTGCGCTCACTGCCCGCTTTCCAGTCGGGAAACCTGTCGTGCCAGCTGCATTAATGA
ATCGGCCAACGCGCGGGGAGAGGCGGTTTGCGTATTGGGCGCCAGGGTGGTTTTTCTTTTCACCAGTGAG
ACGGGCAACAGCTGATTGCCCTTCACCGCCTGGCCCTGAGAGAGTTGCAGCAAGCGGTCCACGCTGGTTT
GCCCCAGCAGGCGAAAATCCTGTTTGATGGTGGTTAACGGCGGGATATAACATGAGCTGTCTTCGGTATC
GTCGTATCCCACTACCGAGATATCCGCACCAACGCGCAGCCCGGACTCGGTAATGGCGCGCATTGCGCCC
AGCGCCATCTGATCGTTGGCAACCAGCATCGCAGTGGGAACGATGCCCTCATTCAGCATTTGCATGGTTT
GTTGAAAACCGGACATGGCACTCCAGTCGCCTTCCCGTTCCGCTATCGGCTGAATTTGATTGCGAGTGAG
ATATTTATGCCAGCCAGCCAGACGCAGACGCGCCGAGACAGAACTTAATGGGCCCGCTAACAGCGCGATT
TGCTGGTGACCCAATGCGACCAGATGCTCCACGCCCAGTCGCGTACCGTCTTCATGGGAGAAAATAATAC
TGTTGATGGGTGTCTGGTCAGAGACATCAAGAAATAACGCCGGAACATTAGTGCAGGCAGCTTCCACAGC
AATGGCATCCTGGTCATCCAGCGGATAGTTAATGATCAGCCCACTGACGCGTTGCGCGAGAAGATTGTGC
ACCGCCGCTTTACAGGCTTCGACGCCGCTTCGTTCTACCATCGACACCACCACGCTGGCACCCAGTTGAT
CGGCGCGAGATTTAATCGCCGCGACAATTTGCGACGGCGCGTGCAGGGCCAGACTGGAGGTGGCAACGCC
AATCAGCAACGACTGTTTGCCCGCCAGTTGTTGTGCCACGCGGTTGGGAATGTAATTCAGCTCCGCCATC
GCCGCTTCCACTTTTTCCCGCGTTTTCGCAGAAACGTGGCTGGCCTGGTTCACCACGCGGGAAACGGTCT
GATAAGAGACACCGGCATACTCTGCGACATCGTATAACGTTACTGGTTTCACATTCACCACCCTGAATTG
ACTCTCTTCCGGGCGCTATCATGCCATACCGCGAAAGGTTTTGCGCCATTCGATGGTGTCCGGGATCTCG
ACGCTCTCCCTTATGCGACTCCTGCATTAGGAAGCAGCCCAGTAGTAGGTTGAGGCCGTTGAGCACCGCC
GCCGCAAGGAATGGTGCATGCAAGGAGATGGCGCCCAACAGTCCCCCGGCCACGGGGCCTGCCACCATAC
CCACGCCGAAACAAGCGCTCATGAGCCCGAAGTGGCGAGCCCGATCTTCCCCATCGGTGATGTCGGCGAT
ATAGGCGCCAGCAACCGCACCTGTGGC
Features (pLannotate 1.2.2; 22 found; start..end, strand, type, name):
     62..80      +  promoter       T7 promoter: promoter for bacteriophage T7 RNA polymerase
     81..105     +  protein_bind   lac operator: The lac repressor binds to the lac operator to inhibit transcription in E. coli. This inhibition can be relieved by adding lactose or isopropyl-β-D-thiogalactopyranoside (IPTG). lac repressor encoded by lacI
    120..142     +  RBS            RBS: efficient ribosome binding site from bacteriophage T7 gene 10 (Olins and Rangwala, 1989)
    161..178     +  CDS            6xHis: 6xHis affinity tag
    188..1288    +  CDS            MBP: maltose binding protein from E. coli; malE (mutated); This version of the gene does not encode a signal sequence, so MBP will remain in the cytosol.
   1343..1363    +  CDS            TEV site: tobacco etch virus (TEV) protease recognition and cleavage site
   1505..1843    +  CDS            Kcnq4 (fragment): KCNQ4_RAT - Experimental evidence at transcript level: Swiss-Prot protein existence level 2. Probably important in the regulation of neuronal excitability. May underlie a potassium current involved in regulating the excitability of sensory cells of the cochlea. From Rattus norvegicus (Rat).
   1976..1993    +  CDS            9xHis (fragment): 9xHis affinity tag
   2003..2052    +  CDS            SET1 (fragment): solubility-enhancement tag derived from T7 phage gene 10B
   2060..2107    +  terminator     T7 terminator: transcription terminator for bacteriophage T7 RNA polymerase
   2144..2572    +  rep_origin     f1 ori (sequence partly withheld): f1 bacteriophage origin of replication; arrow indicates direction of (+) strand synthesis
   2625..2682    +  promoter       AmpR promoter (fragment): bla
   2691..3506    -  CDS            KanR: aminoglycoside phosphotransferase; aph(3')-Ia; confers resistance to kanamycin in bacteria or G418 (Geneticin®) in eukaryotes
   3628..4216    +  rep_origin     ori: high-copy-number ColE1/pMB1/pBR322/pUC origin of replication
   4402..4541    -  misc_feature   bom: basis of mobility region from pBR322
   4643..4834    -  CDS            rop: Rop protein, which maintains plasmids at low copy number; rop
   4851..5231    +  CDS            YPB1_ECOLX: Protein predicted: Swiss-Prot protein existence level 4. From Escherichia coli.
   5303..5594    -  CDS            TcR (fragment): tetracycline efflux protein; tet; confers resistance to tetracycline
   5609..5630    -  protein_bind   CAP binding site: CAP binding activates transcription in the presence of cAMP. E. coli catabolite activator protein
   5643..6725    -  CDS            lacI: lac repressor; lacI; The lac repressor binds to the lac operator to inhibit transcription in E. coli. This inhibition can be relieved by adding lactose or isopropyl-β-D-thiogalactopyranoside (IPTG).
   6726..6803    -  promoter       lacI promoter: lacI
   6811..40      -  CDS            TcR (fragment) (across the origin): tetracycline efflux protein; tet; confers resistance to tetracycline
