[The description below was written by a language model from this plasmid's Addgene catalogue record and pLannotate feature annotations shown in this document.]
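Description:
Kv7.4 AD (325-645, C643A, Δ 368-492)/I346A/pET28HMT is a bacterial expression plasmid of about 7 kb, built on a modified Novagen pET28 backbone and intended for producing recombinant protein in E. coli. It is selected with kanamycin through an aminoglycoside phosphotransferase gene and replicates from a ColE1/pBR322-type origin. The bom and rop elements are also annotated, although the catalogue lists the plasmid as high copy. An f1 origin, a lacI repressor gene with its own promoter, and residual tetracycline-resistance fragments inherited from the pBR322 lineage are present as well.

The expression cassette is driven by a T7 promoter controlled by a lac operator, followed by the T7 gene 10 ribosome binding site, so transcription depends on T7 RNA polymerase and can be induced with IPTG in a suitable host. The open reading frame starts with the "HMT" module: a 6xHis tag, cytosolic maltose binding protein lacking its signal sequence, and a TEV protease site that allows the tags to be removed after affinity purification. Fused downstream is a cytoplasmic fragment of human KCNQ4 (Kv7.4) spanning residues 325-645, with an internal deletion of residues 368-492 and the substitutions C643A and I346A. The automated annotation matches only part of this insert, and to the rat orthologue, whereas the catalogue records the insert as human. A vector-derived His-tag fragment and the T7 terminator lie downstream; the record does not indicate whether that His sequence is translated. The associated publication concerns calmodulin-dependent regulation of Kv7 channels, so this mutant is probably used for biochemical or structural work on that topic, though the record states only protein expression as the purpose.
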