Addgene plasmid #111398: Kv7.4 AD (325-645, C643A, Δ 368-492)/I346A/pET28HMT
Purpose: Protein expression in E.Coli
Depositing lab: Dan Minor. Depositing organization: University of California, San Francisco (UCSF). Publication: A Calmodulin C-Lobe Ca(2+)-Dependent Switch Governs Kv7 Channel Function. Chang A, Abderemane-Ali F, Hura GL, Rossen ND, Gate RE, Minor DL Jr.. Neuron. 2018 Feb 21;97(4):836-852.e6. doi: 10.1016/j.neuron.2018.01.035. Epub 2018 Feb 8. PubMed 29429937.
Backbone
  Vector backbone: pET28
  Backbone manufacturer: Novagen
  Vector type: Bacterial Expression
Growth in bacteria
  Bacterial resistance: Kanamycin, 50 μg/mL
  Growth temperature: 37°C
  Growth strain: DH5alpha
  Copy number: High Copy
Gene/Insert
  Gene/Insert name: potassium voltage-gated channel subfamily KQT member 4 isoform a [Homo sapiens]
  Species: H. sapiens (human)
  Mutation: Kv7.4 AD (325-645, C643A, Δ 368-492)/I346A
  Entrez Gene: KCNQ4 (a.k.a. DFNA2, DFNA2A, KV7.4)
  Promoter: T7
  Tag / fusion protein: His Tag (N terminal on insert); MBP Tag (N terminal on insert)
  Cloning method: Unknown
  Sequencing primers: 5′ T7 Forward; 3′ T7 Reverse
Terms and licenses: Academic/Nonprofit Terms; Industry Terms: Not Available to Industry
How to cite: Kv7.4 AD (325-645, C643A, Δ 368-492)/I346A/pET28HMT was a gift from Dan Minor (Addgene plasmid # 111398 ; http://n2t.net/addgene:111398 ; RRID:Addgene_111398)
